Addgene plasmid #77403: CASK gRNA (BRDN0001148068)
Purpose: 3rd generation lentiviral gRNA plasmid targeting human CASK
Depositing lab: John Doench & David Root. Depositing organization: Broad Institute. Publication: Optimized sgRNA design to maximize activity and minimize off-target effects of CRISPR-Cas9. Doench JG, Fusi N, Sullender M, Hegde M, Vaimberg EW, Donovan KF, Smith I, Tothova Z, Wilen C, Orchard R, Virgin HW, Listgarten J, Root DE. Nat Biotechnol. 2016 Jan 18. doi: 10.1038/nbt.3437. PubMed 26780180.
Backbone
  Vector backbone: lentiGuide-Puro
  Backbone manufacturer: Zhang Lab (Addgene plasmid # 52963)
  Vector type: Mammalian Expression, Lentiviral, CRISPR
  Selectable markers: Puromycin
Growth in bacteria
  Bacterial resistance: Ampicillin, 100 μg/mL
  Growth temperature: 37°C
  Growth strain: DH5alpha
  Copy number: High Copy
Gene/Insert
  Gene/Insert name: CASK (alt names: CASK; NM_001126054.2)
  gRNA/shRNA sequence: ACTTCAGACTCACGACGTAG
  Species: H. sapiens (human)
  Entrez Gene: CASK (a.k.a. CAGH39, CAMGUK, CMG, FGS4, LIN2, MICPCH, MRXSNA, TNRC8, hCASK)
  Promoter: hU6
  Cloning method: Unknown
  Sequencing primers: 5′ U6-F; 3′ pS2-R
Terms and licenses: Academic/Nonprofit Terms; Industry Terms: Not Available to Industry
Depositor comments: The gRNA was designed to target the following Genbank reference sequence(s): NM_001126054.2,NM_001126055.2,NM_003688.3. Note that this plasmid does NOT contain Cas9. It should be used in conjunction with lentiCas9-Blast (Addgene #52962) or otherwise with cell lines already expressing Cas9. Browse the full kinome gRNA library at http://www.addgene.org/pooled-library/broadgpp-human-kinome/ or visit http://www.broadinstitute.org/rnai/public/ for detailed protocols and information.
How to cite: CASK gRNA (BRDN0001148068) was a gift from John Doench & David Root (Addgene plasmid # 77403 ; http://n2t.net/addgene:77403 ; RRID:Addgene_77403)
