[The description below was written by a language model from this plasmid's Addgene catalogue record and pLannotate feature annotations shown in this document.]
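Description:
CASK gRNA (BRDN0001148068) is a third-generation lentiviral guide RNA plasmid built on the lentiGuide-Puro backbone and designed to direct Streptococcus pyogenes Cas9 to the human CASK gene. It is maintained in E. coli through a high-copy ColE1/pUC-type origin with ampicillin selection from the β-lactamase gene. The backbone also carries an f1 origin, an SV40 origin and poly(A) signal, and lac and T7/T3 promoter remnants that are leftovers of the cloning vector rather than functional parts of the payload.

The lentiviral transfer cassette begins with an RSV promoter fused to a truncated HIV-1 5' LTR, which makes genomic RNA production Tat-independent. This is followed by the Ψ packaging signal with a partial gag sequence, the Rev response element for nuclear export of the unspliced RNA, and a cPPT/CTS. It ends in a ΔU3 self-inactivating 3' LTR. Within this unit, a human U6 RNA polymerase III promoter drives the CASK-specific spacer joined to the Cas9 guide RNA scaffold. A separate EF-1α promoter with its intron A expresses puromycin N-acetyltransferase, allowing selection of transduced mammalian cells, and a WPRE downstream enhances transcript expression.

According to the depositor, the guide was designed against three CASK reference transcripts. The plasmid encodes no Cas9, so it must be paired with a separate Cas9 vector or used in cells that already express the nuclease. It belongs to a human kinome guide collection associated with work on optimized sgRNA design, and is suited to CASK knockout after lentiviral packaging and transduction.
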