Features (pLannotate 1.2.2; 29 found; start..end, strand, type, name):
     14..80      +  CDS            small t antigen (fragment): SV40 (simian virus 40) small t antigen
    106..317     +  promoter       EF-1α core promoter: core promoter for human elongation factor EF-1α
    318..1256    +  intron         EF-1α intron A: intron upstream of the start codon of human EF-1α
   1278..1877    +  CDS            PuroR (fragment): puromycin N-acetyltransferase; pac from Streptomyces; confers resistance to puromycin
   1893..2481    +  misc_feature   WPRE: woodchuck hepatitis virus posttranscriptional regulatory element
   2532..2551    +  misc_feature   cPPT/CTS (fragment): central polypurine tract and central termination sequence of HIV-1
   2553..2786    +  LTR            3' LTR (ΔU3): self-inactivating 3' long terminal repeat (LTR) from HIV-1
   2864..2985    +  polyA_signal   SV40 poly(A) signal: SV40 polyadenylation signal
   3025..3160    +  rep_origin     SV40 ori: SV40 origin of replication
   3181..3199    -  promoter       T7 promoter: promoter for bacteriophage T7 RNA polymerase
   3207..3362    +  CDS            lacZα (fragment): LacZα fragment of β-galactosidase; lacZ fragment
   3367..3795    +  rep_origin     f1 ori (sequence partly withheld): f1 bacteriophage origin of replication; arrow indicates direction of (+) strand synthesis
   3848..3952    +  promoter       AmpR promoter: bla
   3953..4813    +  CDS            AmpR: β-lactamase; bla; confers resistance to ampicillin, carbenicillin, and related antibiotics
   4984..5572    +  rep_origin     ori: high-copy-number ColE1/pMB1/pBR322/pUC origin of replication
   5755..5847    +  CDS            lacI (fragment): lac repressor; lacI; The lac repressor binds to the lac operator to inhibit transcription in E. coli. This inhibition can be relieved by adding lactose or isopropyl-β-D-thiogalactopyranoside (IPTG).
   5860..5881    +  protein_bind   CAP binding site: CAP binding activates transcription in the presence of cAMP. E. coli catabolite activator protein
   5896..5926    +  promoter       lac promoter: promoter for the E. coli lac operon
   5934..5950    +  protein_bind   lac operator: The lac repressor binds to the lac operator to inhibit transcription in E. coli. This inhibition can be relieved by adding lactose or isopropyl-β-D-thiogalactopyranoside (IPTG). lac repressor encoded by lacI
   5995..6013    +  promoter       T3 promoter: promoter for bacteriophage T3 RNA polymerase
   6041..6267    +  promoter       RSV promoter: Rous sarcoma virus enhancer/promoter
   6268..6448    +  LTR            5' LTR (truncated): truncated 5' long terminal repeat (LTR) from HIV-1
   6495..6620    +  misc_feature   HIV-1 Ψ: packaging signal of human immunodeficiency virus type 1
   6604..6967    +  CDS            HIV-1 gag (fragment): gag protein from human immunodeficiency virus 1; gag
   7113..7346    +  misc_feature   RRE: The Rev response element (RRE) of HIV-1 allows for Rev-dependent mRNA export from the nucleus to the cytoplasm.
   7723..7749    +  CDS            Rev (fragment): human immunodeficiency virus 1 (HIV-1) Rev protein; rev; enhances nuclear export of unspliced and incompletely spliced viral mRNAs
   7753..7993    +  promoter       U6 promoter: RNA polymerase III promoter for human U6 snRNA
   8023..8098    +  misc_RNA       gRNA scaffold: guide RNA scaffold for the Streptococcus pyogenes CRISPR/Cas9 system
   8154..8271    +  misc_feature   cPPT/CTS: central polypurine tract and central termination sequence of HIV-1
>Addgene plasmid #77403 | CASK gRNA (BRDN0001148068) | addgene full sequence | sequence record 187696 | Addgene Assembled Sequence
CCCGGGTGCAAAGATGGATAAAGTTTTAAACAGAGAGGAATCTTTGCAGCTAATGGACCTTCTAGGTCTT
GAAAGGAGTGGGAATTGGCTCCGGTGCCCGTCAGTGGGCAGAGCGCACATCGCCCACAGTCCCCGAGAAG
TTGGGGGGAGGGGTCGGCAATTGATCCGGTGCCTAGAGAAGGTGGCGCGGGGTAAACTGGGAAAGTGATG
TCGTGTACTGGCTCCGCCTTTTTCCCGAGGGTGGGGGAGAACCGTATATAAGTGCAGTAGTCGCCGTGAA
CGTTCTTTTTCGCAACGGGTTTGCCGCCAGAACACAGGTAAGTGCCGTGTGTGGTTCCCGCGGGCCTGGC
CTCTTTACGGGTTATGGCCCTTGCGTGCCTTGAATTACTTCCACCTGGCTGCAGTACGTGATTCTTGATC
CCGAGCTTCGGGTTGGAAGTGGGTGGGAGAGTTCGAGGCCTTGCGCTTAAGGAGCCCCTTCGCCTCGTGC
TTGAGTTGAGGCCTGGCCTGGGCGCTGGGGCCGCCGCGTGCGAATCTGGTGGCACCTTCGCGCCTGTCTC
GCTGCTTTCGATAAGTCTCTAGCCATTTAAAATTTTTGATGACCTGCTGCGACGCTTTTTTTCTGGCAAG
ATAGTCTTGTAAATGCGGGCCAAGATCTGCACACTGGTATTTCGGTTTTTGGGGCCGCGGGCGGCGACGG
GGCCCGTGCGTCCCAGCGCACATGTTCGGCGAGGCGGGGCCTGCGAGCGCGGCCACCGAGAATCGGACGG
GGGTAGTCTCAAGCTGGCCGGCCTGCTCTGGTGCCTGGCCTCGCGCCGCCGTGTATCGCCCCGCCCTGGG
CGGCAAGGCTGGCCCGGTCGGCACCAGTTGCGTGAGCGGAAAGATGGCCGCTTCCCGGCCCTGCTGCAGG
GAGCTCAAAATGGAGGACGCGGCGCTCGGGAGAGCGGGCGGGTGAGTCACCCACACAAAGGAAAAGGGCC
TTTCCGTCCTCAGCCGTCGCTTCATGTGACTCCACGGAGTACCGGGCGCCGTCCAGGCACCTCGATTAGT
TCTCGAGCTTTTGGAGTACGTCGTCTTTAGGTTGGGGGGAGGGGTTTTATGCGATGGAGTTTCCCCACAC
TGAGTGGGTGGAGACTGAAGTTAGGCCAGCTTGGCACTTGATGTAATTCTCCTTGGAATTTGCCCTTTTT
GAGTTTGGATCTTGGTTCATTCTCAAGCCTCAGACAGTGGTTCAAAGTTTTTTTCTTCCATTTCAGGTGT
CGTGACGTACGGCCACCATGACCGAGTACAAGCCCACGGTGCGCCTCGCCACCCGCGACGACGTCCCCAG
GGCCGTACGCACCCTCGCCGCCGCGTTCGCCGACTACCCCGCCACGCGCCACACCGTCGATCCGGACCGC
CACATCGAGCGGGTCACCGAGCTGCAAGAACTCTTCCTCACGCGCGTCGGGCTCGACATCGGCAAGGTGT
GGGTCGCGGACGACGGCGCCGCCGTGGCGGTCTGGACCACGCCGGAGAGCGTCGAAGCGGGGGCGGTGTT
CGCCGAGATCGGCCCGCGCATGGCCGAGTTGAGCGGTTCCCGGCTGGCCGCGCAGCAACAGATGGAAGGC
CTCCTGGCGCCGCACCGGCCCAAGGAGCCCGCGTGGTTCCTGGCCACCGTCGGAGTCTCGCCCGACCACC
AGGGCAAGGGTCTGGGCAGCGCCGTCGTGCTCCCCGGAGTGGAGGCGGCCGAGCGCGCCGGGGTGCCCGC
CTTCCTGGAGACCTCCGCGCCCCGCAACCTCCCCTTCTACGAGCGGCTCGGCTTCACCGTCACCGCCGAC
GTCGAGGTGCCCGAAGGACCGCGCACCTGGTGCATGACCCGCAAGCCCGGTGCCTGAACGCGTTAAGTCG
ACAATCAACCTCTGGATTACAAAATTTGTGAAAGATTGACTGGTATTCTTAACTATGTTGCTCCTTTTAC
GCTATGTGGATACGCTGCTTTAATGCCTTTGTATCATGCTATTGCTTCCCGTATGGCTTTCATTTTCTCC
TCCTTGTATAAATCCTGGTTGCTGTCTCTTTATGAGGAGTTGTGGCCCGTTGTCAGGCAACGTGGCGTGG
TGTGCACTGTGTTTGCTGACGCAACCCCCACTGGTTGGGGCATTGCCACCACCTGTCAGCTCCTTTCCGG
GACTTTCGCTTTCCCCCTCCCTATTGCCACGGCGGAACTCATCGCCGCCTGCCTTGCCCGCTGCTGGACA
GGGGCTCGGCTGTTGGGCACTGACAATTCCGTGGTGTTGTCGGGGAAATCATCGTCCTTTCCTTGGCTGC
TCGCCTGTGTTGCCACCTGGATTCTGCGCGGGACGTCCTTCTGCTACGTCCCTTCGGCCCTCAATCCAGC
GGACCTTCCTTCCCGCGGCCTGCTGCCGGCTCTGCGGCCTCTTCCGCGTCTTCGCCTTCGCCCTCAGACG
AGTCGGATCTCCCTTTGGGCCGCCTCCCCGCGTCGACTTTAAGACCAATGACTTACAAGGCAGCTGTAGA
TCTTAGCCACTTTTTAAAAGAAAAGGGGGGACTGGAAGGGCTAATTCACTCCCAACGAAGACAAGATCTG
CTTTTTGCTTGTACTGGGTCTCTCTGGTTAGACCAGATCTGAGCCTGGGAGCTCTCTGGCTAACTAGGGA
ACCCACTGCTTAAGCCTCAATAAAGCTTGCCTTGAGTGCTTCAAGTAGTGTGTGCCCGTCTGTTGTGTGA
CTCTGGTAACTAGAGATCCCTCAGACCCTTTTAGTCAGTGTGGAAAATCTCTAGCAGTACGTATAGTAGT
TCATGTCATCTTATTATTCAGTATTTATAACTTGCAAAGAAATGAATATCAGAGAGTGAGAGGAACTTGT
TTATTGCAGCTTATAATGGTTACAAATAAAGCAATAGCATCACAAATTTCACAAATAAAGCATTTTTTTC
ACTGCATTCTAGTTGTGGTTTGTCCAAACTCATCAATGTATCTTATCATGTCTGGCTCTAGCTATCCCGC
CCCTAACTCCGCCCATCCCGCCCCTAACTCCGCCCAGTTCCGCCCATTCTCCGCCCCATGGCTGACTAAT
TTTTTTTATTTATGCAGAGGCCGAGGCCGCCTCGGCCTCTGAGCTATTCCAGAAGTAGTGAGGAGGCTTT
TTTGGAGGCCTAGGGACGTACCCAATTCGCCCTATAGTGAGTCGTATTACGCGCGCTCACTGGCCGTCGT
TTTACAACGTCGTGACTGGGAAAACCCTGGCGTTACCCAACTTAATCGCCTTGCAGCACATCCCCCTTTC
GCCAGCTGGCGTAATAGCGAAGAGGCCCGCACCGATCGCCCTTCCCAACAGTTGCGCAGCCTGAATGGCG
AATGGG
[124 nt withheld, positions 3367-3490]
C
[91 nt withheld, positions 3492-3582]
A
[49 nt withheld, positions 3584-3632]
CCTTTGACGTTGGAGTCCACGTTCTTT
[37 nt withheld, positions 3660-3696]
ACCCTATCTCGGTCTATTCTTTTGATTTATAAGGGATTTTGCCGATTTCGGCCTATTGGTTAAAAAATGA
GCTGATTTAACAAAAATTTAACGCGAATTTTAACAAAATATTAACGCTTACAATTTAGGTGGCACTTTTC
GGGGAAATGTGCGCGGAACCCCTATTTGTTTATTTTTCTAAATACATTCAAATATGTATCCGCTCATGAG
ACAATAACCCTGATAAATGCTTCAATAATATTGAAAAAGGAAGAGTATGAGTATTCAACATTTCCGTGTC
GCCCTTATTCCCTTTTTTGCGGCATTTTGCCTTCCTGTTTTTGCTCACCCAGAAACGCTGGTGAAAGTAA
AAGATGCTGAAGATCAGTTGGGTGCACGAGTGGGTTACATCGAACTGGATCTCAACAGCGGTAAGATCCT
TGAGAGTTTTCGCCCCGAAGAACGTTTTCCAATGATGAGCACTTTTAAAGTTCTGCTATGTGGCGCGGTA
TTATCCCGTATTGACGCCGGGCAAGAGCAACTCGGTCGCCGCATACACTATTCTCAGAATGACTTGGTTG
AGTACTCACCAGTCACAGAAAAGCATCTTACGGATGGCATGACAGTAAGAGAATTATGCAGTGCTGCCAT
AACCATGAGTGATAACACTGCGGCCAACTTACTTCTGACAACGATCGGAGGACCGAAGGAGCTAACCGCT
TTTTTGCACAACATGGGGGATCATGTAACTCGCCTTGATCGTTGGGAACCGGAGCTGAATGAAGCCATAC
CAAACGACGAGCGTGACACCACGATGCCTGTAGCAATGGCAACAACGTTGCGCAAACTATTAACTGGCGA
ACTACTTACTCTAGCTTCCCGGCAACAATTAATAGACTGGATGGAGGCGGATAAAGTTGCAGGACCACTT
CTGCGCTCGGCCCTTCCGGCTGGCTGGTTTATTGCTGATAAATCTGGAGCCGGTGAGCGTGGGTCTCGCG
GTATCATTGCAGCACTGGGGCCAGATGGTAAGCCCTCCCGTATCGTAGTTATCTACACGACGGGGAGTCA
GGCAACTATGGATGAACGAAATAGACAGATCGCTGAGATAGGTGCCTCACTGATTAAGCATTGGTAACTG
TCAGACCAAGTTTACTCATATATACTTTAGATTGATTTAAAACTTCATTTTTAATTTAAAAGGATCTAGG
TGAAGATCCTTTTTGATAATCTCATGACCAAAATCCCTTAACGTGAGTTTTCGTTCCACTGAGCGTCAGA
CCCCGTAGAAAAGATCAAAGGATCTTCTTGAGATCCTTTTTTTCTGCGCGTAATCTGCTGCTTGCAAACA
AAAAAACCACCGCTACCAGCGGTGGTTTGTTTGCCGGATCAAGAGCTACCAACTCTTTTTCCGAAGGTAA
CTGGCTTCAGCAGAGCGCAGATACCAAATACTGTTCTTCTAGTGTAGCCGTAGTTAGGCCACCACTTCAA
GAACTCTGTAGCACCGCCTACATACCTCGCTCTGCTAATCCTGTTACCAGTGGCTGCTGCCAGTGGCGAT
AAGTCGTGTCTTACCGGGTTGGACTCAAGACGATAGTTACCGGATAAGGCGCAGCGGTCGGGCTGAACGG
GGGGTTCGTGCACACAGCCCAGCTTGGAGCGAACGACCTACACCGAACTGAGATACCTACAGCGTGAGCT
ATGAGAAAGCGCCACGCTTCCCGAAGGGAGAAAGGCGGACAGGTATCCGGTAAGCGGCAGGGTCGGAACA
GGAGAGCGCACGAGGGAGCTTCCAGGGGGAAACGCCTGGTATCTTTATAGTCCTGTCGGGTTTCGCCACC
TCTGACTTGAGCGTCGATTTTTGTGATGCTCGTCAGGGGGGCGGAGCCTATGGAAAAACGCCAGCAACGC
GGCCTTTTTACGGTTCCTGGCCTTTTGCTGGCCTTTTGCTCACATGTTCTTTCCTGCGTTATCCCCTGAT
TCTGTGGATAACCGTATTACCGCCTTTGAGTGAGCTGATACCGCTCGCCGCAGCCGAACGACCGAGCGCA
GCGAGTCAGTGAGCGAGGAAGCGGAAGAGCGCCCAATACGCAAACCGCCTCTCCCCGCGCGTTGGCCGAT
TCATTAATGCAGCTGGCACGACAGGTTTCCCGACTGGAAAGCGGGCAGTGAGCGCAACGCAATTAATGTG
AGTTAGCTCACTCATTAGGCACCCCAGGCTTTACACTTTATGCTTCCGGCTCGTATGTTGTGTGGAATTG
TGAGCGGATAACAATTTCACACAGGAAACAGCTATGACCATGATTACGCCAAGCGCGCAATTAACCCTCA
CTAAAGGGAACAAAAGCTGGAGCTGCAAGCTTAATGTAGTCTTATGCAATACTCTTGTAGTCTTGCAACA
TGGTAACGATGAGTTAGCAACATGCCTTACAAGGAGAGAAAAAGCACCGTGCATGCCGATTGGTGGAAGT
AAGGTGGTACGATCGTGCCTTATTAGGAAGGCAACAGACGGGTCTGACATGGATTGGACGAACCACTGAA
TTGCCGCATTGCAGAGATATTGTATTTAAGTGCCTAGCTCGATACATAAACGGGTCTCTCTGGTTAGACC
AGATCTGAGCCTGGGAGCTCTCTGGCTAACTAGGGAACCCACTGCTTAAGCCTCAATAAAGCTTGCCTTG
AGTGCTTCAAGTAGTGTGTGCCCGTCTGTTGTGTGACTCTGGTAACTAGAGATCCCTCAGACCCTTTTAG
TCAGTGTGGAAAATCTCTAGCAGTGGCGCCCGAACAGGGACTTGAAAGCGAAAGGGAAACCAGAGGAGCT
CTCTCGACGCAGGACTCGGCTTGCTGAAGCGCGCACGGCAAGAGGCGAGGGGCGGCGACTGGTGAGTACG
CCAAAAATTTTGACTAGCGGAGGCTAGAAGGAGAGAGATGGGTGCGAGAGCGTCAGTATTAAGCGGGGGA
GAATTAGATCGCGATGGGAAAAAATTCGGTTAAGGCCAGGGGGAAAGAAAAAATATAAATTAAAACATAT
AGTATGGGCAAGCAGGGAGCTAGAACGATTCGCAGTTAATCCTGGCCTGTTAGAAACATCAGAAGGCTGT
AGACAAATACTGGGACAGCTACAACCATCCCTTCAGACAGGATCAGAAGAACTTAGATCATTATATAATA
CAGTAGCAACCCTCTATTGTGTGCATCAAAGGATAGAGATAAAAGACACCAAGGAAGCTTTAGACAAGAT
AGAGGAAGAGCAAAACAAAAGTAAGACCACCGCACAGCAAGCGGCCGCTGATCTTCAGACCTGGAGGAGG
AGATATGAGGGACAATTGGAGAAGTGAATTATATAAATATAAAGTAGTAAAAATTGAACCATTAGGAGTA
GCACCCACCAAGGCAAAGAGAAGAGTGGTGCAGAGAGAAAAAAGAGCAGTGGGAATAGGAGCTTTGTTCC
TTGGGTTCTTGGGAGCAGCAGGAAGCACTATGGGCGCAGCGTCAATGACGCTGACGGTACAGGCCAGACA
ATTATTGTCTGGTATAGTGCAGCAGCAGAACAATTTGCTGAGGGCTATTGAGGCGCAACAGCATCTGTTG
CAACTCACAGTCTGGGGCATCAAGCAGCTCCAGGCAAGAATCCTGGCTGTGGAAAGATACCTAAAGGATC
AACAGCTCCTGGGGATTTGGGGTTGCTCTGGAAAACTCATTTGCACCACTGCTGTGCCTTGGAATGCTAG
TTGGAGTAATAAATCTCTGGAACAGATTTGGAATCACACGACCTGGATGGAGTGGGACAGAGAAATTAAC
AATTACACAAGCTTAATACACTCCTTAATTGAAGAATCGCAAAACCAGCAAGAAAAGAATGAACAAGAAT
TATTGGAATTAGATAAATGGGCAAGTTTGTGGAATTGGTTTAACATAACAAATTGGCTGTGGTATATAAA
ATTATTCATAATGATAGTAGGAGGCTTGGTAGGTTTAAGAATAGTTTTTGCTGTACTTTCTATAGTGAAT
AGAGTTAGGCAGGGATATTCACCATTATCGTTTCAGACCCACCTCCCAACCCCGAGGGGACCCAGAGAGG
GCCTATTTCCCATGATTCCTTCATATTTGCATATACGATACAAGGCTGTTAGAGAGATAATTAGAATTAA
TTTGACTGTAAACACAAAGATATTAGTACAAAATACGTGACGTAGAAAGTAATAATTTCTTGGGTAGTTT
GCAGTTTTAAAATTATGTTTTAAAATGGACTATCATATGCTTACCGTAACTTGAAAGTATTTCGATTTCT
TGGCTTTATATATCTTGTGGAAAGGACGAAACACCGACTTCAGACTCACGACGTAGGTTTTAGAGCTAGA
AATAGCAAGTTAAAATAAGGCTAGTCCGTTATCAACTTGAAAAAGTGGCACCGAGTCGGTGCTTTTTTAA
GCTTGGCGTAACTAGATCTTGAGACAAATGGCAGTATTCATCCACAATTTTAAAAGAAAAGGGGGGATTG
GGGGGTACAGTGCAGGGGAAAGAATAGTAGACATAATAGCAACAGACATACAAACTAAAGAATTACAAAA
ACAAATTACAAAAATTCAAAATTTTCGGGTTTATTACAGGGACAGCAGAGATCCACTTTGGCGCCGGCTC
GAGGGGG
