>Addgene plasmid #77403 | CASK gRNA (BRDN0001148068) | depositor partial sequence | sequence record 144863 | Target Sequence
ACTTCAGACTCACGACGTAG
