>Addgene plasmid #77403 | CASK gRNA (BRDN0001148068) | addgene partial sequence | sequence record 187695 | hU6-F
CGTAGAAAGTAATAATTTCTTGGGTAGTTTGCAGTTTTAAAATTATGTTTTAAAATGGACTATCATATGC
TTACCGTAACTTGAAAGTATTTCGATTTCTTGGCTTTATATATCTTGTGGAAAGGACGAAACACCGACTT
CAGACTCACGACGTAGGTTTTAGAGCTAGAAATAGCAAGTTAAAATAAGGCTAGTCCGTTATCAACTTGA
AAAAGTGGCACCGAGTCGGTGCTTTTTTAAGCTTGGCGTAACTAGATCTTGAGACAAATGGCAGTATTCA
TCCACAATTTTAAAAGAAAAGGGGGGATTGGGGGGTACAGTGCAGGGGAAAGAATAGTAGACATAATAGC
AACAGACATACAAACTAAAGAATTACAAAAACAAATTACAAAAATTCAAAATTTTCGGGTTTATTACAGG
GACAGCAGAGATCCACTTTGGCGCCGGCTCGAGGGGGCCCGGGTGCAAAGATGGATAAAGTTTTAAACAG
AGAGGAATCTTTGCAGCTAATGGACCTTCTAGGTCTTGAAAGGAGTGGGAATTGGCTCCGGTGCCCGTCA
GTGGGCAGAG
